>Addgene plasmid #156792 | pD649-HAsp-SIGLEC8-Fc(DAPA)-AviTag-6xHis | addgene full sequence | sequence record 396946 | Addgene NGS Result
GGCATTGATTATTGACTAGTTATTAATAGTAATCAATTACGGGGTCATTAGTTCATAGCCCATATATGGA
GTTCCGCGTTACATAACTTACGGTAAATGGCCCGCCTGGCTGACCGCCCAACGACCCCCGCCCATTGACG
TCAATAATGACGTATGTTCCCATAGTAACGCCAATAGGGACTTTCCATTGACGTCAATGGGTGGAGTATT
TACGGTAAACTGCCCACTTGGCAGTACATCAAGTGTATCATATGCCAAGTACGCCCCCTATTGACGTCAA
TGACGGTAAATGGCCCGCCTGGCATTATGCCCAGTACATGACCTTATGGGACTTTCCTACTTGGCAGTAC
ATCTACGTATTAGTCATCGCTATTACCATGGTGATGCGGTTTTGGCAGTACATCAATGGGCGTGGATAGC
GGTTTGACTCACGGGGATTTCCAAGTCTCCACCCCATTGACGTCAATGGGAGTTTGTTTTGGCACCAAAA
TCAACGGGACTTTCCAAAATGTCGTAACAACTCCGCCCCATTGACGCAAATGGGCGGTAGGCGTGTACGG
TGGGAGGTCTATATAAGCAGAGCTCGTTTAGTGAACCGTCAGATCGCCTGGAGACGCCATCCACGCTGTT
TTGACCTCCATAGAAGACACCGGGACCGATCCAGCCTCCGCGGCCGGGAACGGTGCATTGGAACGCGGAT
TCCCCGTGCCAAGAGTGACGTAAGTACCGCCTATAGAGTCTATAGGCCCACCCCCTTGGCTTCGTTAGAA
CGCGGCTACAATTAATACATAACCTTATGTATCATACACATACGATTTAGGTGACACTATAGAATAACAT
CCACTTTGCCTTTCTCTCCACAGGTGTCCACTCCCAGGTCCAACTGCACCTCGGTTCTATCGAAAACGCG
CCTGCTAGCGCCACCATGAAGACCATCATTGCCCTGAGCTACATCTTCTGCCTGGTGTTCGCTGCGGCCG
CC
[1041 nt withheld, positions 983-2023]
GGCGCGCCGGGCGGCGACAAGACCCACACCTGCCCCCCCTGCCCAGCTCCAGAACTGCTGGGAGGGCCTT
CCGTGTTCCTGTTCCCCCCCAAGCCCAAGGACACCCTGATGATCAGCAGGACCCCCGAGGTGACCTGCGT
GGTGGTGGCCGTGTCCCACGAGGACCCAGAGGTGAAGTTCAACTGGTACGTGGACGGCGTGGAGGTGCAC
AACGCCAAGACCAAGCCCAGAGAGGAGCAGTACAACAGCACCTACAGGGTGGTGTCCGTGCTGACCGTGC
TGCACCAGGACTGGCTGAACGGCAAAGAATACAAGTGCAAAGTCTCCAACAAGGCCCTGGCTGCCCCAAT
CGAAAAGACAATCAGCAAGGCCAAGGGCCAGCCACGGGAGCCCCAGGTGTACACCCTGCCCCCCAGCCGG
GAGGAGATGACCAAGAACCAGGTGTCCCTGACCTGTCTGGTGAAGGGCTTCTACCCCAGCGATATCGCCG
TGGAGTGGGAGAGCAACGGCCAGCCCGAGAACAACTACAAGACCACCCCCCCAGTGCTGGACAGCGACGG
CAGCTTCTTCCTGTACAGCAAGCTGACCGTGGACAAGTCCAGGTGGCAGCAGGGCAACGTGTTCAGCTGC
AGCGTGATGCACGAGGCCCTGCACAACCACTACACCCAGAAGTCCCTGAGCCTGAGCCCCGGCGGCAGCG
GTCTTAATGATATTTTCGAGGCTCAGAAGATTGAGTGGCATGAACACCACCACCATCACCACTAAGGCCG
GCCTGTAGTCACTGGCACAACGCGTTACCCGGTAAGCCAATCGGGTATACACGGTCGTCATACTGCAGAC
AGGGTTCTTCTACTTTGCAAGATAGTCTTGAGTAGTAAAATAAATAGATAGAGAAAATCAGCCTCGACTG
TGCCTTCTAGTTGCCAGCCATCTGTTGTTTGCCCCTCCCCCGTGCCTTCCTTGACCCTGGAAGGTGCCAC
TCCCACTGTCCTTTCCTAATAAAATGAGGAAATTGCATCACAACACTCAACCCTATCTCGGTCTATTCTT
TTGATTTATAAGGGATTTTGCCGATTTCGGCCTATTGGTTAAAAAATGAGCTGATTTAACAAAAATTTAA
CGCGAATTAATTCTGTGGAATGTGTGTCAGTTAGGGTGTGGAAAGTCCCCAGGCTCCCCAGCAGGCAGAA
GTATGCAAAGCATGCATCTCAATTAGTCAGCAACCAGGTGTGGAAAGTCCCCAGGCTCCCCAGCAGGCAG
AAGTATGCAAAGCATGCATCTCAATTAGTCAGCAACCATAGTCCCGCCCCTAACTCCGCCCATCCCGCCC
CTAACTCCGCCCAGTTCCGCCCATTCTCCGCCCCATGGCTGACTAATTTTTTTTATTTATGCAGAGGCCG
AGGCCGCCTCTGCCTCTGAGCTATTCCAGAAGTAGTGAGGAGGCTTTTTTGGAGGCCTAGGCTTTTGCAA
AAAGCTCCCGGGAGCTTGTATATCCATTTTCGGATCTGATCAGCACGTGTTGACAATTAATCATCGGCAT
AGTATATCGGCATAGTATAATACGACAAGGTGAGGAACTAAACCATGACCGAGTACAAGCCCACGGTGCG
CCTCGCCACCCGCGACGACGTCCCCAGGGCCGTACGCACCCTCGCCGCCGCGTTCGCCGACTACCCCGCC
ACGCGCCACACCGTCGATCCGGACCGCCACATCGAGCGGGTCACCGAGCTGCAAGAACTCTTCCTCACGC
GCGTCGGGCTCGACATCGGCAAGGTGTGGGTCGCGGACGACGGCGCCGCGGTGGCGGTCTGGACCACGCC
GGAGAGCGTCGAAGCGGGGGCGGTGTTCGCCGAGATCGGCCCGCGCATGGCCGAGTTGAGCGGTTCCCGG
CTGGCCGCGCAGCAACAGATGGAAGGCCTCCTGGCGCCGCACCGGCCCAAGGAGCCCGCGTGGTTCCTGG
CCACCGTCGGCGTCTCGCCCGACCACCAGGGCAAGGGTCTGGGCAGCGCCGTCGTGCTCCCCGGAGTGGA
GGCGGCCGAGCGCGCCGGGGTGCCCGCCTTCCTGGAGACATCCGCGCCCCGCAACCTCCCCTTCTACGAG
CGGCTCGGCTTCACCGTCACCGCCGACGTCGAGGTGCCCGAAGGACCGCGCACCTGGTGCATGACCCGCA
AGCCCGGTGCCTGACACGTGCTACGAGATTTCGATTCCACCGCCGCCTTCTATGAAAGGTTGGGCTTCGG
AATCGTTTTCCGGGACGCCGGCTGGATGATCCTCCAGCGCGGGGATCTCATGCTGGAGTTCTTCGCCCAC
CCCAACTTGTTTATTGCAGCTTATAATGGTTACAAATAAAGCAATAGCATCACAAATTTCACAAATAAAG
CATTTTTTTCACTGCATTCTAGTTGTGGTTTGTCCAAACTCATCAATGTATCTTATCATGTCTGTATACC
GTCGACCTCTAGCTAGAGCTTGGCGTAATCATGGTCATTACCAATGCTTAATCAGTGAGGCACCTATCTC
AGCGATCTGTCTATTTCGTTCATCCATAGTTGCCTGACTCCCCGTCGTGTAGATAACTACGATACGGGAG
GGCTTACCATCTGGCCCCAGCGCTGCGATGATACCGCGAGAACCACGCTCACCGGCTCCGGATTTATCAG
CAATAAACCAGCCAGCCGGAAGGGCCGAGCGCAGAAGTGGTCCTGCAACTTTATCCGCCTCCATCCAGTC
TATTAATTGTTGCCGGGAAGCTAGAGTAAGTAGTTCGCCAGTTAATAGTTTGCGCAACGTTGTTGCCATC
GCTACAGGCATCGTGGTGTCACGCTCGTCGTTTGGTATGGCTTCATTCAGCTCCGGTTCCCAACGATCAA
GGCGAGTTACATGATCCCCCATGTTGTGCAAAAAAGCGGTTAGCTCCTTCGGTCCTCCGATCGTTGTCAG
AAGTAAGTTGGCCGCAGTGTTATCACTCATGGTTATGGCAGCACTGCATAATTCTCTTACTGTCATGCCA
TCCGTAAGATGCTTTTCTGTGACTGGTGAGTACTCAACCAAGTCATTCTGAGAATAGTGTATGCGGCGAC
CGAGTTGCTCTTGCCCGGCGTCAATACGGGATAATACCGCGCCACATAGCAGAACTTTAAAAGTGCTCAT
CATTGGAAAACGTTCTTCGGGGCGAAAACTCTCAAGGATCTTACCGCTGTTGAGATCCAGTTCGATGTAA
CCCACTCGTGCACCCAACTGATCTTCAGCATCTTTTACTTTCACCAGCGTTTCTGGGTGAGCAAAAACAG
GAAGGCAAAATGCCGCAAAAAAGGGAATAAGGGCGACACGGAAATGTTGAATACTCATATTCTTCCTTTT
TCAATATTATTGAAGCATTTATCAGGGTTATTGTCTCATGAGCGGATACATATTTGAATGTATTTAGAAA
AATAAACAAATAGGGGTCAGTGTTACAACCAATTAACCAATTCTGAACATTATCGCGAGCCCATTTATAC
CTGAATATGGCTCATAACACCCCTTGCTCATGACCAAAATCCCTTAACGTGAGTTACGCGCGCGTCGTTC
CACTGAGCGTCAGACCCCGTAGAAAAGATCAAAGGATCTTCTTGAGATCCTTTTTTTCTGCGCGTAATCT
GCTGCTTGCAAACAAAAAAACCACCGCTACCAGCGGTGGTTTGTTTGCCGGATCAAGAGCTACCAACTCT
TTTTCCGAAGGTAACTGGCTTCAGCAGAGCGCAGATACCAAATACTGTTCTTCTAGTGTAGCCGTAGTTA
GCCCACCACTTCAAGAACTCTGTAGCACCGCCTACATACCTCGCTCTGCTAATCCTGTTACCAGTGGCTG
CTGCCAGTGGCGATAAGTCGTGTCTTACCGGGTTGGACTCAAGACGATAGTTACCGGATAAGGCGCAGCG
GTCGGGCTGAACGGGGGGTTCGTGCACACAGCCCAGCTTGGAGCGAACGACCTACACCGAACTGAGATAC
CTACAGCGTGAGCTATGAGAAAGCGCCACGCTTCCCGAAGGGAGAAAGGCGGACAGGTATCCGGTAAGCG
GCAGGGTCGGAACAGGAGAGCGCACGAGGGAGCTTCCAGGGGGAAACGCCTGGTATCTTTATAGTCCTGT
CGGGTTTCGCCACCTCTGACTTGAGCGTCGATTTTTGTGATGCTCGTCAGGGGGGCGGAGCCTATGGAAA
AACGCCAGCAACGCGGCCTTTTTACGGTTCCTGGCCTTTTGCTGGCCTTTTGCTCACATGTTCTTTCCTG
CGTTATCCCCTGATTCTGTGGATAACCGTATTACCGCCTTTGAGTGAGCTGATACCGCTCGCCGCAGCCG
AACGACCGAGCGCAGCGAGTCAGTGAGCGAGGAAGCGGAAGGCGAGAGTAGGGAACTGCCAGGCATCAAA
CTAAGCAGAAGGCCCCTGACGGATGGCCTTTTTGCGTTTCTACAAACTCTTTCTGTGTTGTAAAACGACG
GCCAGTCTTAAGCTCGGGCCCCCTGGGCGGTTCTGATAACGAGTAATCGTTAATCCGCAAATAACGTAAA
AACCCGCTTCGGCGGGTTTTTTTATGGGGGGAGTTTAGGGAAAGAGCATTTGTCAGAATATTTAAGGGCG
CCTGTCACTTTGCTTGATATATGAGAATTATTTAACCTTATAAATGAGAAAAAAGCAACGCACTTTAAAT
AAGATACGTTGCTTTTTCGATTGATGAACACCTATAATTAAACTATTCATCTATTATTTATGATTTTTTG
TATATACAATATTTCTAGTTTGTTAAAGAGAATTAAGAAAATAAATCTCGAAAATAATAAAGGGAAAATC
AGTTTTTGATATCAAAATTATACATGTCAACGATAATACAAAATATAATACAAACTATAAGATGTTATCA
GTATTTATTATCATTTAGAATAAATTTTGTGTCGCCCTTAATTGTGAGCGGATAACAATTACGAGCTTCA
TGCACAGTGGCGTTGACTCAATATTGGCCATTAGCCATATTATTCATTGGTTATATAGCATAAATCAATA
TTGGCTATTGGCCATTGCATACGTTGTATCTATATCATAATATGTACATTTATATTGGCTCATGTCCAAT
ATGACCGCCATGTT
Features (pLannotate 1.2.2; 21 found; start..end, strand, type, name):
     77..380     +  enhancer       CMV enhancer: human cytomegalovirus immediate early enhancer
    381..584     +  promoter       CMV promoter: human cytomegalovirus (CMV) immediate early promoter
    720..763     +  intron         CMV intron (fragment): modified intron A from human cytomegalovirus
    815..833     +  promoter       SP6 promoter: promoter for bacteriophage SP6 RNA polymerase
    837..874     +  CDS            IgH signal sequence (fragment): signal sequence from the mouse immunoglobulin heavy chain variable region
    962..2023    +  CDS            SIGLEC8 (fragment) (sequence partly withheld): SIGL8_HUMAN - Also known as SAF2. Experimental evidence at protein level: Swiss-Prot protein existence level 1. Putative adhesion molecule that mediates sialic-acid dependent binding to red blood cells (PubMed:10856141, PubMed:10625619). Preferentially binds to alpha-2,3-linked sialic acid. Also binds to alpha-2,6-linked sialic acid. The sialic acid recognition site may be masked by cis interactions with sialic acids on the same cell surface (PubMed:10625619). Recognizes simultaneously epitopes having a terminal N-acetylneuraminic acid (sialic acid) and an underlying 6-O-sulfated galactose. Pr
   2039..2716    +  CDS            IGHG1 (fragment): IGHG1_HUMAN - Experimental evidence at protein level: Swiss-Prot protein existence level 1. Constant region of immunoglobulin heavy chains. Immunoglobulins, also known as antibodies, are membrane-bound or secreted glycoproteins produced by B lymphocytes. In the recognition phase of humoral immunity, the membrane-bound immunoglobulins serve as receptors which, upon binding of a specific antigen, trigger the clonal expansion and differentiation of B lymphocytes into immunoglobulins- secreting plasma cells. Secreted immunoglobulins mediate the effector phase of humoral immunity, which results in
   2931..3042    +  polyA_signal   bGH poly(A) signal: bovine growth hormone polyadenylation signal
   3043..3151    +  rep_origin     f1 ori (fragment): f1 bacteriophage origin of replication; arrow indicates direction of (+) strand synthesis
   3165..3494    +  promoter       SV40 promoter: SV40 enhancer and early promoter
   3542..3589    +  promoter       EM7 promoter: synthetic bacterial promoter&nbsp
   3608..4207    +  CDS            PuroR (fragment): puromycin N-acetyltransferase; pac from Streptomyces; confers resistance to puromycin
   4217..4342    +  CDS            ble (fragment): BLE_KLEPN - Experimental evidence at protein level: Swiss-Prot protein existence level 1. Binding protein with a strong affinity to the bleomycin family of antibiotics. Binds to CL990; an antimitotic-antibiotic compound. From Klebsiella pneumoniae.
   4337..4458    +  polyA_signal   SV40 poly(A) signal: SV40 polyadenylation signal
   4511..5371    -  CDS            AmpR: β-lactamase; bla; confers resistance to ampicillin, carbenicillin, and related antibiotics
   5374..5470    -  promoter       AmpR promoter (fragment): bla
   5500..5524    -  CDS            KanR (fragment): aminoglycoside phosphotransferase; aph(3')-Ia; confers resistance to kanamycin
   5635..6223    +  rep_origin     ori: high-copy-number ColE1/pMB1/pBR322/pUC origin of replication
   6448..6465    +  terminator     rrnB T2 terminator (fragment): transcription terminator T2 from the E. coli rrnB gene
   6490..6509    -  CDS            lacZα (fragment): LacZα fragment of β-galactosidase; lacZ fragment
   6965..6981    +  protein_bind   lac operator: The lac repressor binds to the lac operator to inhibit transcription in E. coli. This inhibition can be relieved by adding lactose or isopropyl-β-D-thiogalactopyranoside (IPTG). lac repressor encoded by lacI
