[The description below was written by a language model from this plasmid's Addgene catalogue record and pLannotate feature annotations shown in this document.]
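Description:
pD649-HAsp-SIGLEC8-Fc(DAPA)-AviTag-6xHis is a mammalian expression plasmid built on the pD649 backbone for producing the extracellular domain of human SIGLEC8 (also called SAF2), a sialic-acid-binding immunoglobulin-superfamily receptor, as a secreted Fc fusion protein. It is propagated in E. coli as a high-copy plasmid through a ColE1/pUC-type origin and is selected with ampicillin via the β-lactamase gene. The annotated full sequence also shows an SV40 early promoter and bacterial EM7 promoter driving a puromycin N-acetyltransferase gene followed by an SV40 polyadenylation signal. This would allow puromycin selection in mammalian cells, although the catalogue entry does not list a mammalian marker. Short fragments of f1 ori, ble, KanR, lacZα and a lac operator are annotated as well and appear to be backbone remnants.

The expression cassette begins with the CMV immediate-early enhancer and promoter plus a fragment of CMV intron A. An SP6 promoter follows, which can serve for in vitro transcription and as a sequencing primer site. The open reading frame starts with a secretion signal: the name indicates an HA signal peptide, while the automated annotation matches a fragment of a mouse immunoglobulin heavy-chain leader. The SIGLEC8 ectodomain, cloned between retained NotI and AscI sites, is fused in frame to the human IgG1 Fc carrying the D265A and P329A (DAPA) substitutions, which are generally used to reduce Fc effector binding. The C-terminal AviTag for site-specific biotinylation and the 6xHis tag for metal-affinity purification are recorded in the catalogue but are not separately annotated. A bGH polyadenylation signal ends the transcript. The plasmid belongs to a collection made for screening interactions among human IgSF cell-surface proteins. The depositor notes that some members may carry an IS4-like transposase insertion upstream of the CMV promoter, but none is annotated here.
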