Addgene plasmid #156792: pD649-HAsp-SIGLEC8-Fc(DAPA)-AviTag-6xHis
Purpose: Mammalian expression of cell-surface protein extracellular domain fused to Fc(DAPA)-Avi-6xHis. Protein is secreted from cells.
Depositing lab: Chris Garcia. Depositing organization: Stanford University. Publication: A Human IgSF Cell-Surface Interactome Reveals a Complex Network of Protein-Protein Interactions. Wojtowicz WM, Vielmetter J, Fernandes RA, Siepe DH, Eastman CL, Chisholm GB, Cox S, Klock H, Anderson PW, Rue SM, Miller JJ, Glaser SM, Bragstad ML, Vance J, Lam AW, Lesley SA, Zinn K, Garcia KC. Cell. 2020 Aug 20;182(4):1027-1043.e17. doi: 10.1016/j.cell.2020.07.025. PubMed 32822567.
Backbone
  Vector backbone: pD649
  Backbone size w/o insert (bp): 6106
  Vector type: Mammalian Expression
Growth in bacteria
  Bacterial resistance: Ampicillin, 100 μg/mL
  Growth temperature: 37°C
  Growth strain: DH5alpha
  Copy number: High Copy
Gene/Insert
  Gene/Insert name: SIGLEC8 (alt name: SIGL8)
  Species: H. sapiens (human)
  Insert size (bp): 1041
  Mutation: Fc region of human IgG contains D265A and P329A mutations (DAPA)
  Entrez Gene: SIGLEC8 (a.k.a. SAF2, SIGLEC-8, SIGLEC8L)
  Promoter: CMV/SP6
  Tag / fusion protein: Fc(DAPA)-AviTag-6xHis (C terminal on backbone)
  Cloning method: Restriction Enzyme; 5′ cloning site GCGGCCGC (not destroyed); 3′ cloning site GGCGCGCC (not destroyed)
  Sequencing primers: 5′ ATTTAGGTGACACTATAG; 3′ CACGTACCAGTTGAACTTCACC
Resource information
  A portion of this plasmid was derived from a plasmid made by: synthesis by ThermoFisher
Terms and licenses: Academic/Nonprofit Terms; Industry Terms: Not Available to Industry
Depositor comments: Some plasmids in this collection may have an IS4-like element ISVsa5 family transposase upstream of the CMV promoter.
How to cite: pD649-HAsp-SIGLEC8-Fc(DAPA)-AviTag-6xHis was a gift from Chris Garcia (Addgene plasmid # 156792 ; http://n2t.net/addgene:156792 ; RRID:Addgene_156792)
