>Addgene plasmid #156792 | pD649-HAsp-SIGLEC8-Fc(DAPA)-AviTag-6xHis | depositor partial sequence | sequence record 302694 | insert (extracellular domain)
[1041 nt withheld, positions 1-1041]
